Addgene plasmid #205689: LAAPVW
Purpose: shRNAmir backbone for RNA interference, with Venus reporter
Depositing lab: Dapeng Wang. Depositing organization: Shandong Medical and Pharmaceutical University. Publication: miR-AB, a miRNA-based shRNA viral toolkit for multicolor-barcoded multiplex RNAi at a single-cell level. Wang D, Xiu J, Zhao J, Luo J. EMBO Rep. 2022 Apr 5;23(4):e53691. doi: 10.15252/embr.202153691. Epub 2022 Feb 24. PubMed 35201651.
Backbone
  Vector backbone: pLVX-Puro
  Backbone manufacturer: Clontech
  Vector type: Lentiviral
Growth in bacteria
  Bacterial resistance: Ampicillin, 100 μg/mL
  Growth temperature: 37°C
  Growth strain: NEB Stable
  Copy number: High Copy
Gene/Insert
  Gene/Insert name: miR-AB
  Species: Synthetic
  Promoter: AH
  Cloning method: Restriction Enzyme; 5′ cloning site BamHI (unknown if destroyed); 3′ cloning site ApaI (unknown if destroyed)
  Sequencing primers: 3′ PGK Reverse: GCCAGAGGCCACTTGTGTAG
Terms and licenses: Academic/Nonprofit Terms; Industry Terms: Not Available to Industry
How to cite: LAAPVW was a gift from Dapeng Wang (Addgene plasmid # 205689 ; http://n2t.net/addgene:205689 ; RRID:Addgene_205689)
