[The description below was written by a language model from this plasmid's Addgene catalogue record and pLannotate feature annotations shown in this document.]
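Description:
LAAPVW is a lentiviral shRNAmir backbone built on pLVX-Puro, intended for microRNA-embedded RNA interference with a Venus fluorescent readout. It is part of a synthetic "miR-AB" toolkit described for multicolour-barcoded, multiplexed knockdown at the single-cell level. In bacteria it is maintained through a high-copy ColE1/pUC-type origin and selected with ampicillin via the β-lactamase gene. The deposit's use of a recombination-deficient "stable" host strain is consistent with the repeated LTR sequences.

The viral portion carries the usual HIV-1 elements. LTR sequences flank the transfer cassette, and within it lie the Ψ packaging signal with a partial gag region, the Rev response element for Rev-dependent nuclear export of genomic RNA, and the cPPT/CTS, which aids nuclear import in transduced cells. The nef fragment annotations next to each LTR probably reflect overlap with LTR U3 sequence rather than an expressed gene.

Downstream of the cPPT sits the miR-AB cassette, cloned between BamHI and ApaI and driven by a promoter the catalogue calls "AH". The record does not define this promoter. The feature table leaves most of that region unannotated, apart from an HTLV-1 LTR-derived segment, which may be part of a composite promoter. A 3′ miR-30a flanking sequence marks the end of the microRNA scaffold, which allows inserted hairpins to be processed through the endogenous miRNA pathway.

A separate mouse PGK promoter then drives Venus, followed by a WPRE to enhance transcript expression, so transduced cells are marked yellow independently of the hairpin. Despite the backbone's name, no puromycin resistance gene is annotated. As deposited, the plasmid appears to be an empty scaffold into which target-specific shRNA sequences are cloned.
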