Features (pLannotate 1.2.2; 22 found; start..end, strand, type, name):
    377..634     +  LTR            5' LTR (truncated): truncated 5' long terminal repeat (LTR) from HIV-1
    681..806     +  misc_feature   HIV-1 Ψ: packaging signal of human immunodeficiency virus type 1
    790..1128    +  CDS            HIV-1 gag (fragment): gag protein from human immunodeficiency virus 1; gag
   1303..1536    +  misc_feature   RRE: The Rev response element (RRE) of HIV-1 allows for Rev-dependent mRNA export from the nucleus to the cytoplasm.
   1913..2013    +  CDS            Rev (fragment): human immunodeficiency virus 1 (HIV-1) Rev protein; rev; enhances nuclear export of unspliced and incompletely spliced viral mRNAs
   2028..2143    +  misc_feature   cPPT/CTS: central polypurine tract and central termination sequence of HIV-1 (lacking the first T)
   3693..3959    +  LTR            5' LTR (truncated): truncated 5' long terminal repeat (LTR) from human T-cell leukemia virus (HTLV) type 1
   4904..5027    +  ncRNA          3' miR-30a: sequence downstream of the 71-nt precursor of the human miR-30a microRNA (Zeng et al., 2002) miRNA
   5041..5540    +  promoter       PGK promoter: mouse phosphoglycerate kinase 1 promoter
   5558..6277    +  CDS            Venus: yellow fluorescent protein (YFP) with fast and efficient maturation (Nagai et al., 2002) mammalian codon-optimized
   6286..6873    +  misc_feature   WPRE: woodchuck hepatitis virus posttranscriptional regulatory element
   6887..7285    +  CDS            nef (fragment): NEF_HV1BR - Experimental evidence at protein level: Swiss-Prot protein existence level 1. Extracellular Nef protein targets CD4(+) T-lymphocytes for apoptosis by interacting with CXCR4 surface receptors (PubMed:14990729). From Human immunodeficiency virus type 1 group M subtype B (isolate BRU/LAI) (HIV-1).
   7333..7590    +  LTR            5' LTR (truncated): truncated 5' long terminal repeat (LTR) from HIV-1
   7743..7759    -  protein_bind   lac operator: The lac repressor binds to the lac operator to inhibit transcription in E. coli. This inhibition can be relieved by adding lactose or isopropyl-β-D-thiogalactopyranoside (IPTG). lac repressor encoded by lacI
   7767..7797    -  promoter       lac promoter: promoter for the E. coli lac operon
   7812..7833    -  protein_bind   CAP binding site: CAP binding activates transcription in the presence of cAMP. E. coli catabolite activator protein
   7846..7938    -  CDS            lacI (fragment): lac repressor; lacI; The lac repressor binds to the lac operator to inhibit transcription in E. coli. This inhibition can be relieved by adding lactose or isopropyl-β-D-thiogalactopyranoside (IPTG).
   8121..8709    -  rep_origin     ori: high-copy-number ColE1/pMB1/pBR322/pUC origin of replication
   8880..9740    -  CDS            AmpR: β-lactamase; bla; confers resistance to ampicillin, carbenicillin, and related antibiotics
   9741..9845    -  promoter       AmpR promoter: bla
   9893..10027   +  polyA_signal   SV40 poly(A) signal: SV40 polyadenylation signal
  10194..329     +  CDS            nef (fragment) (across the origin): NEF_HV1BR - Experimental evidence at protein level: Swiss-Prot protein existence level 1. Extracellular Nef protein targets CD4(+) T-lymphocytes for apoptosis by interacting with CXCR4 surface receptors (PubMed:14990729). From Human immunodeficiency virus type 1 group M subtype B (isolate BRU/LAI) (HIV-1).
>Addgene plasmid #205689 | LAAPVW | addgene full sequence | sequence record 409131 | Addgene NGS Result
TGGAAGGGCTAATTCACTCCCAAAGAAGACAAGATATCCTTGATCTGTGGATCTACCACACACAAGGCTA
CTTCCCTGATTAGCAGAACTACACACCAGGGCCAGGGGTCAGATATCCACTGACCTTTGGATGGTGCTAC
AAGCTAGTACCAGTTGAGCCAGATAAGGTAGAAGAGGCCAATAAAGGAGAGAACACCAGCTTGTTACACC
CTGTGAGCCTGCATGGGATGGATGACCCGGAGAGAGAAGTGTTAGAGTGGAGGTTTGACAGCCGCCTAGC
ATTTCATCACGTGGCCCGAGAGCTGCATCCGGAGTACTTCAAGAACTGCTGATATCGAGCTTGCTACAAG
GGACTTTCCGCTGGGGACTTTCCAGGGAGGCGTGGCCTGGGCGGGACTGGGGAGTGGCGAGCCCTCAGAT
CCTGCATATAAGCAGCTGCTTTTTGCCTGTACTGGGTCTCTCTGGTTAGACCAGATCTGAGCCTGGGAGC
TCTCTGGCTAACTAGGGAACCCACTGCTTAAGCCTCAATAAAGCTTGCCTTGAGTGCTTCAAGTAGTGTG
TGCCCGTCTGTTGTGTGACTCTGGTAACTAGAGATCCCTCAGACCCTTTTAGTCAGTGTGGAAAATCTCT
AGCAGTGGCGCCCGAACAGGGACTTGAAAGCGAAAGGGAAACCAGAGGAGCTCTCTCGACGCAGGACTCG
GCTTGCTGAAGCGCGCACGGCAAGAGGCGAGGGGCGGCGACTGGTGAGTACGCCAAAAATTTTGACTAGC
GGAGGCTAGAAGGAGAGAGATGGGTGCGAGAGCGTCAGTATTAAGCGGGGGAGAATTAGATCGCGATGGG
AAAAAATTCGGTTAAGGCCAGGGGGAAAGAAAAAATATAAATTAAAACATATAGTATGGGCAAGCAGGGA
GCTAGAACGATTCGCAGTTAATCCTGGCCTGTTAGAAACATCAGAAGGCTGTAGACAAATACTGGGACAG
CTACAACCATCCCTTCAGACAGGATCAGAAGAACTTAGATCATTATATAATACAGTAGCAACCCTCTATT
GTGTGCATCAAAGGATAGAGATAAAAGACACCAAGGAAGCTTTAGACAAGATAGAGGAAGAGCAAAACAA
AAGTAAGACCACCGCACAGCAAGCGGCCGGCCGCTGATCTTCAGACCTGGAGGAGGAGATATGAGGGACA
ATTGGAGAAGTGAATTATATAAATATAAAGTAGTAAAAATTGAACCATTAGGAGTAGCACCCACCAAGGC
AAAGAGAAGAGTGGTGCAGAGAGAAAAAAGAGCAGTGGGAATAGGAGCTTTGTTCCTTGGGTTCTTGGGA
GCAGCAGGAAGCACTATGGGCGCAGCGTCAATGACGCTGACGGTACAGGCCAGACAATTATTGTCTGGTA
TAGTGCAGCAGCAGAACAATTTGCTGAGGGCTATTGAGGCGCAACAGCATCTGTTGCAACTCACAGTCTG
GGGCATCAAGCAGCTCCAGGCAAGAATCCTGGCTGTGGAAAGATACCTAAAGGATCAACAGCTCCTGGGG
ATTTGGGGTTGCTCTGGAAAACTCATTTGCACCACTGCTGTGCCTTGGAATGCTAGTTGGAGTAATAAAT
CTCTGGAACAGATTTGGAATCACACGACCTGGATGGAGTGGGACAGAGAAATTAACAATTACACAAGCTT
AATACACTCCTTAATTGAAGAATCGCAAAACCAGCAAGAAAAGAATGAACAAGAATTATTGGAATTAGAT
AAATGGGCAAGTTTGTGGAATTGGTTTAACATAACAAATTGGCTGTGGTATATAAAATTATTCATAATGA
TAGTAGGAGGCTTGGTAGGTTTAAGAATAGTTTTTGCTGTACTTTCTATAGTGAATAGAGTTAGGCAGGG
ATATTCACCATTATCGTTTCAGACCCACCTCCCAACCCCGAGGGGACCCGACAGGCCCGAAGGAATAGAA
GAAGAAGGTGGAGAGAGAGACAGAGACAGATCCATTCGATTAGTGAACGGATCTCGACGGTATCGCCTTT
AAAAGAAAAGGGGGGATTGGGGGGTACAGTGCAGGGGAAAGAATAGTAGACATAATAGCAACAGACATAC
AAACTAAAGAATTACAAAAACAAATTACAAAAATTCAAAATTTTCGGGTTTATTACAGGGACAGCAGAGA
TCCAGTTTATCGATGTTCCATGTCCTTATATGGACTCATCTTTGCCTATTGCGACACACACTCAATGAAC
ACCTACTACGCGCTGCAAAGAGCCCCGCAGGCCTGAGGTGCCCCCACCTCACCACTCTTCCTATTTTTGT
GTAAAAATCCAGCTTCTTGTCACCACCTCCAAGGAGGGGGAGGAGGAGGAAGGCAGGTTCCTCTAGGCTG
AGCCGAATGCCCCTCTGTGGTCCCACGCCACTGATCGCTGCATGCCCACCACCTGGGTACACACAGTCTG
TGATTCCCGGAGCAGAACGGACCCTGCCCACCCGGTCTTGTGTGCTACTCAGTGGACAGACCCAAGGCAA
GAAAGGGTGACAAGGACAGGGTCTTCCCAGGCTGGCTTTGAGTTCCTAGCACCGCCCCGCCCCCAATCCT
CTGTGGCACATGGAGTCTTGGTCCCCAGAGTCCCCCAGCGGCCTCCAGATGGTCTGGGAGGGCAGTTCAG
CTGTGGCTGCGCATAGCAGACATACAACGGACGGTGGGCCTAGACCCAGGCTGTGTAGACCCAGCCCCCC
CGCCCCGCAGTGACTAGGTCACCCACTAACGCCCCAGGCCTGGTCTTGGCTGGGCGTGACTGTTACCCTC
AAAAGCAGGCAGCTCCAGGGTAAAAGGTGCCCTGCCCTGTAGAGCCCACCTTCCTTCCCAGGGCTGCGGC
TGGGTAGGTTTGTAGCCTTCATCACGGGCCACCTCCAGCCACTGGACCGCTGGCCCCTGCCCTGTCCTGG
GGAGTGTGGTCCTGCGACTTCTAAGTGGCCGCAAGCCACCTGACTCCCCCAACACCACACTCTACCTCTC
AAGCCCAGGTCTCTCCCTAGTGACCCACCCAGCACATTTAGCTAGCTGAGCCCCACAGCCAGAGGTCCTC
AGGCCCTGCTTTCAGGGCAGTTGCTCTGAAGTCGGCAAGGGGGAGTGACTGCCTGGCCACTCCATGCCCT
CCAAGAGCTCCTTCTGCAGGAGCGTACAGAACCCAGGGCCTTGGCACCCGTGCAGACCCTGGCCCACCCC
ACCTGGGCGCTCAGTGCCCAAGAGATGTCCACAACTAGGATGTCCCGCGGTGGGTGGGGGGCCAGAGAGA
CGGGCAGGCCGGGGGCAGGCCTGGCCATGCGGGGCCGAACCGGGCACTGCCCAGCGTGGGGCGCGGGGGC
CACGGCGCGCGCCCCCAGCCCCCCGGCCCAGCACCCCAAGGCGGCCAACGCCAAAACTCTCCCTCCTCCT
CTTCCTCAATCTCGCTCTCGCTCTTTTTTTTTTTCGCAAAAGGAGGGGAGAGGGGGTAAAAAAATGCTGC
ACTGTGCGGCGAAGCCGGTGAGTGAGCGGCGCGGGGCCAATCAGCGTGCGCCGTTCCGAAAGTTGCCTTT
TATGGCTCGAACGGCCGCGGCGGCGCCCTATAAAACCCAGCGGCGCGACGCGCCACCACCGCCGAGACCG
CGTCCGCCCCGCGAGCACAGAGCCTCGCCTTTGCCGATCCGCCGCCCGTCCAGGCTCGCATCTCTCCTTC
ACGCGCCCGCCGCCTTACCTGAGGCCGCCATCCACGCCGGTTGAGTCGCGTTCTGCCGCCTCCCGCCTGT
GGTGCCTCCTGAACTACGTCCGCCGTCTAGGTAAGTTTAGAGCTCAGGTCGAGACCGGGCCTTTGTCCGG
CGCTCCCTTGGAGCCTACCTAGACTCAGCCGGCTCTCCACGCTTTGCCTGACCCTGCTTGCTCAACTCTA
CGTCTTTGTTTCGTTTTCTGTTCTGCGCCGTTACAGATCAGCGCTTCGACTAGGGATAACAGGGTAATTG
TTTGAATGAGGCTTCAGTACTTTACAGAATCGTTGCCTGCACATCTTGGAAACACTTGCTGGGATTACTT
CGACTTCTTAACCCAACAGAAGGCTCGAGAAGGTATATTGCTGTTGACAGGATCCACATTAACAACTTTA
AGTCCAGCAATTTGAGTTAAGGGTGTTGCTCTCAATGATTTCACTAATGGTTCAATTTTTAATTTCTTTT
CTTCTGGTTCAAAATTCAAGTTTCAAGTGAAAGTGTAATATGCACCCATTTCTTTCAATAAATCTTCTAA
ATAGTCCACTAATGTTTTATTTTGTTTTTTACAAAATCAAGCAGCCTCTGCTATCAATATAGAACCTTGT
ATTCCATCTTTATCTCTAGCTGAGTCATCAATTACATATCCATAACTTTCTTCATAAGCAAAAACAAAAT
TTAATCCGTTATCTTCTTCTTTAGCAATTTCTCTACCCATTCATTTCAATCCAGTTAAAGTTTTTACAAT
CTTAACTCCATATTTTTCCTGAGCGATTCTATCACCCAAATCACTTGTTACAAAACTTGAATATAGAGCC
GGATTTTTTGGAATGCTATTTAAGCGTTTTAGATTTGATAATTTTCAATCAATTAAAATTGGTCCTGTTT
GATTTCCATCTAATCTTACAAAATGACCATCATGTTTTATTGCCATTCCAAATCTGTCAGCATCTGGGTC
ATTCATAATAATAATATCTGCATCATGTTTAATACCATATTCAAGCGGTATTTTTCATGCAGGATCAAAT
TCTGGATTTGGATTTACAACATTTTTCAATGTTTCATCTTCAAATGCACGATCTTCACCCTCAATAACGT
TATATCCTGATTCACGTAATCTTTTTGGGGTAAATTTAGTTCCTGTTCCATTAACTGCGCTAAAAATAGG
GCCCTGCCTCGGACTTCAAGGGGCTAGAATTCGAGCAATTATCTTGTTTACTAAAACTGAATACCTTGCT
ATCTCTTTGATACATTTTTACAAAGCTGAATTAAAATGGTATAAATTAAATCACTTTTTTCAATTCTACC
GGGTAGGGGAGGCGCTTTTCCCAAGGCAGTCTGGAGCATGCGCTTTAGCAGCCCCGCTGGGCACTTGGCG
CTACACAAGTGGCCTCTGGCCTCGCACACATTCCACATCCACCGGTAGGCGCCAACCGGCTCCGTTCTTT
GGTGGCCCCTTCGCGCCACCTTCTACTCCTCCCCTAGTCAGGAAGTTCCCCCCCGCCCCGCAGCTCGCGT
CGTGCAGGACGTGACAAATGGAAGTAGCACGTCTCACTAGTCTCGTGCAGATGGACAGCACCGCTGAGCA
ATGGAAGCGGGTAGGCCTTTGGGGCAGCGGCCAATAGCAGCTTTGCTCCTTCGCTTTCTGGGCTCAGAGG
CTGGGAAGGGGTGGGTCCGGGGGCGGGCTCAGGGGCGGGCTCAGGGGCGGGGCGGGCGCCCGAAGGTCCT
CCGGAGGCCCGGCATTCTGCACGCTTCAAAAGCGCACGTCTGCCGCGCTGTTCTCCTCTTCCTCATCTCC
GGGCCTTTCGACCTTTAATTAACCACCATGGTGAGCAAGGGCGAGGAGCTGTTCACCGGGGTGGTGCCCA
TCCTGGTCGAGCTGGACGGCGACGTAAACGGCCACAAGTTCAGCGTGTCCGGCGAGGGCGAGGGCGATGC
CACCTACGGCAAGCTGACCCTGAAGCTGATCTGCACCACCGGCAAGCTGCCCGTGCCCTGGCCCACCCTC
GTGACCACCCTGGGCTACGGCCTGCAGTGCTTCGCCCGCTACCCCGACCACATGAAGCAGCACGACTTCT
TCAAGTCCGCCATGCCCGAAGGCTACGTCCAGGAGCGCACCATCTTCTTCAAGGACGACGGCAACTACAA
GACCCGCGCCGAGGTGAAGTTCGAGGGCGACACCCTGGTGAACCGCATCGAGCTGAAGGGCATCGACTTC
AAGGAGGACGGCAACATCCTGGGGCACAAGCTGGAGTACAACTACAACAGCCACAACGTCTATATCACCG
CCGACAAGCAGAAGAACGGCATCAAGGCCAACTTCAAGATCCGCCACAACATCGAGGACGGCGGCGTGCA
GCTCGCCGACCACTACCAGCAGAACACCCCCATCGGCGACGGCCCCGTGCTGCTGCCCGACAACCACTAC
CTGAGCTACCAGTCCGCCCTGAGCAAAGACCCCAACGAGAAGCGCGATCACATGGTCCTGCTGGAGTTCG
TGACCGCCGCCGGGATCACTCTCGGCATGGACGAGCTGTACAAGTAAGTTTAAACATCAACCTCTGGATT
ACAAAATTTGTGAAAGATTGACTGGTATTCTTAACTATGTTGCTCCTTTTACGCTATGTGGATACGCTGC
TTTAATGCCTTTGTATCATGCTATTGCTTCCCGTATGGCTTTCATTTTCTCCTCCTTGTATAAATCCTGG
TTGCTGTCTCTTTATGAGGAGTTGTGGCCCGTTGTCAGGCAACGTGGCGTGGTGTGCACTGTGTTTGCTG
ACGCAACCCCCACTGGTTGGGGCATTGCCACCACCTGTCAGCTCCTTTCCGGGACTTTCGCTTTCCCCCT
CCCTATTGCCACGGCGGAACTCATCGCCGCCTGCCTTGCCCGCTGCTGGACAGGGGCTCGGCTGTTGGGC
ACTGACAATTCCGTGGTGTTGTCGGGGAAGCTGACGTCCTTTCCATGGCTGCTCGCCTGTGTTGCCACCT
GGATTCTGCGCGGGACGTCCTTCTGCTACGTCCCTTCGGCCCTCAATCCAGCGGACCTTCCTTCCCGCGG
CCTGCTGCCGGCTCTGCGGCCTCTTCCGCGTCTTCGCCTTCGCCCTCAGACGAGTCGGATCTCCCTTTGG
GCCGCCTCCCCGCCTGGCCTGCAGGGGTACCTTTAAGACCAATGACTTACAAGGCAGCTGTAGATCTTAG
CCACTTTTTAAAAGAAAAGAGGGGACTGGAAGGGCTAATTCACTCCCAACGAAGACAAGATATCCTTGAT
CTGTGGATCTACCACACACAAGGCTACTTCCCTGATTAGCAGAACTACACACCAGGGCCAGGGGTCAGAT
ATCCACTGACCTTTGGATGGTGCTACAAGCTAGTACCAGTTGAGCCAGATAAGGTAGAAGAGGCCAATAA
AGGAGAGAACACCAGCTTGTTACACCCTGTGAGCCTGCATGGGATGGATGACCCGGAGAGAGAAGTGTTA
GAGTGGAGGTTTGACAGCCGCCTAGCATTTCATCACGTGGCCCGAGAGCTGCATCCGGAGTACTTCAAGA
ACTGCTGATATCGAGCTTGCTACAAGGGACTTTCCGCTGGGGACTTTCCAGGGAGGCGTGGCCTGGGCGG
GACTGGGGAGTGGCGAGCCCTCAGATCCTGCATATAAGCAGCTGCTTTTTGCCTGTACTGGGTCTCTCTG
GTTAGACCAGATCTGAGCCTGGGAGCTCTCTGGCTAACTAGGGAACCCACTGCTTAAGCCTCAATAAAGC
TTGCCTTGAGTGCTTCAAGTAGTGTGTGCCCGTCTGTTGTGTGACTCTGGTAACTAGAGATCCCTCAGAC
CCTTTTAGTCAGTGTGGAAAATCTCTAGCAGTAGTAGTTCATGTCATCTTATTATTCAGTATTTATAACT
TGCAAAGAAATGAATATCAGAGAGTGAGAGGCCTTGACATTGCTAGCGTTTTACCGTCGACCTCTAGCTA
GAGCTTGGCGTAATCATGGTCATAGCTGTTTCCTGTGTGAAATTGTTATCCGCTCACAATTCCACACAAC
ATACGAGCCGGAAGCATAAAGTGTAAAGCCTGGGGTGCCTAATGAGTGAGCTAACTCACATTAATTGCGT
TGCGCTCACTGCCCGCTTTCCAGTCGGGAAACCTGTCGTGCCAGCTGCATTAATGAATCGGCCAACGCGC
GGGGAGAGGCGGTTTGCGTATTGGGCGCTCTTCCGCTTCCTCGCTCACTGACTCGCTGCGCTCGGTCGTT
CGGCTGCGGCGAGCGGTATCAGCTCACTCAAAGGCGGTAATACGGTTATCCACAGAATCAGGGGATAACG
CAGGAAAGAACATGTGAGCAAAAGGCCAGCAAAAGGCCAGGAACCGTAAAAAGGCCGCGTTGCTGGCGTT
TTTCCATAGGCTCCGCCCCCCTGACGAGCATCACAAAAATCGACGCTCAAGTCAGAGGTGGCGAAACCCG
ACAGGACTATAAAGATACCAGGCGTTTCCCCCTGGAAGCTCCCTCGTGCGCTCTCCTGTTCCGACCCTGC
CGCTTACCGGATACCTGTCCGCCTTTCTCCCTTCGGGAAGCGTGGCGCTTTCTCATAGCTCACGCTGTAG
GTATCTCAGTTCGGTGTAGGTCGTTCGCTCCAAGCTGGGCTGTGTGCACGAACCCCCCGTTCAGCCCGAC
CGCTGCGCCTTATCCGGTAACTATCGTCTTGAGTCCAACCCGGTAAGACACGACTTATCGCCACTGGCAG
CAGCCACTGGTAACAGGATTAGCAGAGCGAGGTATGTAGGCGGTGCTACAGAGTTCTTGAAGTGGTGGCC
TAACTACGGCTACACTAGAAGAACAGTATTTGGTATCTGCGCTCTGCTGAAGCCAGTTACCTTCGGAAAA
AGAGTTGGTAGCTCTTGATCCGGCAAACAAACCACCGCTGGTAGCGGTGGTTTTTTTGTTTGCAAGCAGC
AGATTACGCGCAGAAAAAAAGGATCTCAAGAAGATCCTTTGATCTTTTCTACGGGGTCTGACGCTCAGTG
GAACGAAAACTCACGTTAAGGGATTTTGGTCATGAGATTATCAAAAAGGATCTTCACCTAGATCCTTTTA
AATTAAAAATGAAGTTTTAAATCAATCTAAAGTATATATGAGTAAACTTGGTCTGACAGTTACCAATGCT
TAATCAGTGAGGCACCTATCTCAGCGATCTGTCTATTTCGTTCATCCATAGTTGCCTGACTCCCCGTCGT
GTAGATAACTACGATACGGGAGGGCTTACCATCTGGCCCCAGTGCTGCAATGATACCGCGAGACCCACGC
TCACCGGCTCCAGATTTATCAGCAATAAACCAGCCAGCCGGAAGGGCCGAGCGCAGAAGTGGTCCTGCAA
CTTTATCCGCCTCCATCCAGTCTATTAATTGTTGCCGGGAAGCTAGAGTAAGTAGTTCGCCAGTTAATAG
TTTGCGCAACGTTGTTGCCATTGCTACAGGCATCGTGGTGTCACGCTCGTCGTTTGGTATGGCTTCATTC
AGCTCCGGTTCCCAACGATCAAGGCGAGTTACATGATCCCCCATGTTGTGCAAAAAAGCGGTTAGCTCCT
TCGGTCCTCCGATCGTTGTCAGAAGTAAGTTGGCCGCAGTGTTATCACTCATGGTTATGGCAGCACTGCA
TAATTCTCTTACTGTCATGCCATCCGTAAGATGCTTTTCTGTGACTGGTGAGTACTCAACCAAGTCATTC
TGAGAATAGTGTATGCGGCGACCGAGTTGCTCTTGCCCGGCGTCAATACGGGATAATACCGCGCCACATA
GCAGAACTTTAAAAGTGCTCATCATTGGAAAACGTTCTTCGGGGCGAAAACTCTCAAGGATCTTACCGCT
GTTGAGATCCAGTTCGATGTAACCCACTCGTGCACCCAACTGATCTTCAGCATCTTTTACTTTCACCAGC
GTTTCTGGGTGAGCAAAAACAGGAAGGCAAAATGCCGCAAAAAAGGGAATAAGGGCGACACGGAAATGTT
GAATACTCATACTCTTCCTTTTTCAATATTATTGAAGCATTTATCAGGGTTATTGTCTCATGAGCGGATA
CATATTTGAATGTATTTAGAAAAATAAACAAATAGGGGTTCCGCGCACATTTCCCCGAAAAGTGCCACCT
GACGTCGACGGATCGGGAGATCAACTTGTTTATTGCAGCTTATAATGGTTACAAATAAAGCAATAGCATC
ACAAATTTCACAAATAAAGCATTTTTTTCACTGCATTCTAGTTGTGGTTTGTCCAAACTCATCAATGTAT
CTTATCATGTCTGGATCAACTGGATAACTCAAGCTAACCAAAATCATCCCAAACTTCCCACCCCATACCC
TATTACCACTGCCAATTACCTGTGGTTTCATTTACTCTAAACCTGTGATTCCTCTGAATTATTTTCATTT
TAAAGAAATTGTATTTGTTAAATATGTACTACAAACTTAGTAGT
